>Addgene plasmid #132241 | pDONR221_SLC5A2 | addgene full sequence | sequence record 263874 | Addgene NGS Result
CTTTCCTGCGTTATCCCCTGATTCTGTGGATAACCGTATTACCGCCTTTGAGTGAGCTGATACCGCTCGC
CGCAGCCGAACGACCGAGCGCAGCGAGTCAGTGAGCGAGGAAGCGGAAGAGCGCCCAATACGCAAACCGC
CTCTCCCCGCGCGTTGGCCGATTCATTAATGCAGCTGGCACGACAGGTTTCCCGACTGGAAAGCGGGCAG
TGAGCGCAACGCAATTAATACGCGTACCGCTAGCCAGGAAGAGTTTGTAGAAACGCAAAAAGGCCATCCG
TCAGGATGGCCTTCTGCTTAGTTTGATGCCTGGCAGTTTATGGCGGGCGTCCTGCCCGCCACCCTCCGGG
CCGTTGCTTCACAACGTTCAAATCCGCTCCCGGCGGATTTGTCCTACTCAGGAGAGCGTTCACCGACAAA
CAACAGATAAAACGAAAGGCCCAGTCTTCCGACTGAGCCTTTCGTTTTATTTGATGCCTGGCAGTTCCCT
ACTCTCGCGTTAACGCTAGCATGGATGTTTTCCCAGTCACGACGTTGTAAAACGACGGCCAGTCTTAAGC
TCGGGCCCCAAATAATGATTTTATTTTGACTGATAGTGACCTGTTCGTTGCAACACATTGATGAGCAATG
CTTTTTTATAATGCCAACTTTGTACAAAAAAGCAGGCTCCACCATGGAGGAGCACACCGAGGCAGGAAGC
GCCCCTGAGATGGGCGCCCAGAAGGCCCTGATCGATAACCCAGCCGACATCCTGGTCATCGCCGCCTACT
TCCTGCTTGTTATAGGCGTGGGGCTCTGGTCTATGTGCAGAACCAATAGGGGCACAGTGGGCGGCTATTT
TCTGGCCGGCAGATCCATGGTGTGGTGGCCAGTGGGAGCAAGCCTGTTCGCCTCCAACATCGGATCTGGA
CACTTTGTGGGACTGGCAGGAACCGGAGCAGCATCCGGCCTGGCCGTGGCCGGCTTCGAGTGGAATGCCC
TGTTTGTGGTGCTGCTGCTGGGATGGCTGTTCGCACCAGTGTACCTGACCGCCGGCGTGATCACAATGCC
CCAGTATCTGAGGAAGCGGTTCGGCGGCCGGAGAATCAGGCTGTACCTGTCCGTGCTGTCTCTGTTCCTG
TATATCTTTACAAAGATCAGCGTGGATATGTTCTCCGGCGCCGTGTTTATCCAGCAGGCCCTGGGCTGGA
ACATCTACGCCAGCGTGATCGCCCTGCTGGGCATCACCATGATCTACACCGTGACAGGAGGACTGGCCGC
CCTGATGTATACCGACACAGTGCAGACATTCGTGATCCTGGGCGGCGCCTGCATCCTGATGGGCTATGCA
TTCCACGAAGTGGGAGGATACAGCGGACTGTTTGATAAGTATCTGGGAGCAGCCACCAGCCTGACAGTGT
CCGAGGACCCAGCAGTGGGCAATATCAGCTCCTTTTGTTACCGGCCAAGACCCGATTCCTATCACCTGCT
GAGGCACCCTGTGACCGGCGACCTGCCTTGGCCAGCCCTGCTGCTGGGACTGACAATCGTGTCTGGCTGG
TACTGGTGCAGCGATCAGGTCATCGTGCAGCGGTGTCTGGCCGGCAAGAGCCTGACCCACATCAAGGCCG
GCTGCATCCTGTGCGGCTACCTGAAGCTGACACCAATGTTCCTGATGGTCATGCCCGGCATGATCTCTCG
CATCCTGTATCCTGACGAGGTGGCATGCGTGGTGCCAGAGGTGTGCAGGCGGGTGTGCGGAACCGAAGTG
GGCTGTAGCAACATCGCCTACCCCAGACTGGTGGTGAAGCTGATGCCTAATGGCCTGAGGGGACTGATGC
TGGCCGTGATGCTGGCCGCCCTGATGTCTAGCCTGGCCTCCATCTTCAACTCCTCTAGCACCCTGTTTAC
AATGGATATCTATACAAGGCTGAGGCCTAGGGCAGGCGACAGGGAGCTGCTGCTGGTGGGCCGGCTGTGG
GTGGTGTTCATCGTGGTGGTGTCCGTGGCCTGGCTGCCAGTGGTGCAGGCAGCACAGGGAGGCCAGCTGT
TTGATTACATCCAGGCCGTGTCCTCTTATCTGGCACCACCCGTGAGCGCCGTGTTCGTGCTGGCCCTGTT
TGTGCCAAGAGTGAATGAGCAGGGAGCATTCTGGGGACTGATCGGAGGACTGCTGATGGGACTGGCAAGG
CTGATCCCCGAGTTCTCTTTTGGCTCTGGAAGCTGCGTGCAGCCTAGCGCCTGCCCAGCCTTCCTGTGCG
GAGTGCACTACCTGTATTTTGCCATCGTGCTGTTCTTTTGCAGCGGCCTGCTGACCCTGACAGTGTCCCT
GTGCACCGCACCAATCCCTAGGAAGCACCTGCACCGGCTGGTGTTCTCTCTGAGACACAGCAAGGAGGAG
AGGGAGGACCTGGATGCAGACGAGCAGCAGGGAAGCTCCCTGCCAGTGCAGAACGGATGTCCTGAGTCCG
CCATGGAGATGAATGAGCCACAGGCACCAGCACCATCTCTGTTCCGCCAGTGCCTGCTGTGGTTTTGTGG
CATGTCCAGGGGAGGAGTGGGATCTCCACCACCTCTGACCCAGGAGGAGGCAGCAGCAGCAGCACGGAGA
CTGGAGGATATCTCCGAGGACCCTTCTTGGGCCAGGGTGGTGAACCTGAATGCCCTGCTGATGATGGCCG
TGGCCGTGTTCCTGTGGGGCTTTTACGCCGACCCAGCTTTCTTGTACAAAGTTGGCATTATAAGAAAGCA
TTGCTTATCAATTTGTTGCAACGAACAGGTCACTATCAGTCAAAATAAAATCATTATTTGCCATCCAGCT
GATATCCCCTATAGTGAGTCGTATTACATGGTCATAGCTGTTTCCTGGCAGCTCTGGCCCGTGTCTCAAA
ATCTCTGATGTTACATTGCACAAGATAAAAATATATCATCATGAACAATAAAACTGTCTGCTTACATAAA
CAGTAATACAAGGGGTGTTATGAGCCATATTCAACGGGAAACGTCGAGGCCGCGATTAAATTCCAACATG
GATGCTGATTTATATGGGTATAAATGGGCTCGCGATAATGTCGGGCAATCAGGTGCGACAATCTATCGCT
TGTATGGGAAGCCCGATGCGCCAGAGTTGTTTCTGAAACATGGCAAAGGTAGCGTTGCCAATGATGTTAC
AGATGAGATGGTCAGACTAAACTGGCTGACGGAATTTATGCCTCTTCCGACCATCAAGCATTTTATCCGT
ACTCCTGATGATGCATGGTTACTCACCACTGCGATCCCCGGAAAAACAGCATTCCAGGTATTAGAAGAAT
ATCCTGATTCAGGTGAAAATATTGTTGATGCGCTGGCAGTGTTCCTGCGCCGGTTGCATTCGATTCCTGT
TTGTAATTGTCCTTTTAACAGCGATCGCGTATTTCGTCTCGCTCAGGCGCAATCACGAATGAATAACGGT
TTGGTTGATGCGAGTGATTTTGATGACGAGCGTAATGGCTGGCCTGTTGAACAAGTCTGGAAAGAAATGC
ATAAACTTTTGCCATTCTCACCGGATTCAGTCGTCACTCATGGTGATTTCTCACTTGATAACCTTATTTT
TGACGAGGGGAAATTAATAGGTTGTATTGATGTTGGACGAGTCGGAATCGCAGACCGATACCAGGATCTT
GCCATCCTATGGAACTGCCTCGGTGAGTTTTCTCCTTCATTACAGAAACGGCTTTTTCAAAAATATGGTA
TTGATAATCCTGATATGAATAAATTGCAGTTTCATTTGATGCTCGATGAGTTTTTCTAATCAGAATTGGT
TAATTGGTTGTAACACTGGCAGAGCATTACGCTGACTTGACGGGACGGCGCAAGCTCATGACCAAAATCC
CTTAACGTGAGTTACGCGTCGTTCCACTGAGCGTCAGACCCCGTAGAAAAGATCAAAGGATCTTCTTGAG
ATCCTTTTTTTCTGCGCGTAATCTGCTGCTTGCAAACAAAAAAACCACCGCTACCAGCGGTGGTTTGTTT
GCCGGATCAAGAGCTACCAACTCTTTTTCCGAAGGTAACTGGCTTCAGCAGAGCGCAGATACCAAATACT
GTTCTTCTAGTGTAGCCGTAGTTAGGCCACCACTTCAAGAACTCTGTAGCACCGCCTACATACCTCGCTC
TGCTAATCCTGTTACCAGTGGCTGCTGCCAGTGGCGATAAGTCGTGTCTTACCGGGTTGGACTCAAGACG
ATAGTTACCGGATAAGGCGCAGCGGTCGGGCTGAACGGGGGGTTCGTGCACACAGCCCAGCTTGGAGCGA
ACGACCTACACCGAACTGAGATACCTACAGCGTGAGCTATGAGAAAGCGCCACGCTTCCCGAAGGGAGAA
AGGCGGACAGGTATCCGGTAAGCGGCAGGGTCGGAACAGGAGAGCGCACGAGGGAGCTTCCAGGGGGAAA
CGCCTGGTATCTTTATAGTCCTGTCGGGTTTCGCCACCTCTGACTTGAGCGTCGATTTTTGTGATGCTCG
TCAGGGGGGCGGAGCCTATGGAAAAACGCCAGCAACGCGGCCTTTTTACGGTTCCTGGCCTTTTGCTGGC
CTTTTGCTCACATGTT
Features (pLannotate 1.2.2; 10 found; start..end, strand, type, name):
    121..213     +  CDS            lacI (fragment): lac repressor; lacI; The lac repressor binds to the lac operator to inhibit transcription in E. coli. This inhibition can be relieved by adding lactose or isopropyl-β-D-thiogalactopyranoside (IPTG).
    268..295     -  terminator     rrnB T2 terminator: transcription terminator T2 from the E. coli rrnB gene
    427..470     +  terminator     rrnB T1 terminator: Escherichia coli rrnB; transcription terminator T1 from the E. coli rrnB gene
    517..553     -  CDS            lacZα (fragment): LacZα fragment of β-galactosidase; lacZ fragment
    569..668     +  protein_bind   attL1: mutant version of attL; recombination site for the Gateway® LR reaction LR Clonase™
    674..2689    +  CDS            SLC5A2: SC5A2_HUMAN - Also known as SGLT2 Experimental evidence at transcript level: Swiss-Prot protein existence level 2. Efficient substrate transport in mammalian kidney is provided by the concerted action of a low affinity high capacity and a high affinity low capacity Na(+)/glucose cotransporter arranged in series along kidney proximal tubules. From Homo sapiens (Human).
   2691..2790    -  protein_bind   attL2: mutant version of attL; recombination site for the Gateway® LR reaction LR Clonase™
   2808..2826    -  promoter       T7 promoter: promoter for bacteriophage T7 RNA polymerase
   2960..3769    +  CDS            KanR: aminoglycoside phosphotransferase; aph(3')-Ia; confers resistance to kanamycin in bacteria or G418 (Geneticin®) in eukaryotes
   3916..4504    +  rep_origin     ori: high-copy-number ColE1/pMB1/pBR322/pUC origin of replication
