[The description below was written by a language model from this plasmid's Addgene catalogue record and pLannotate feature annotations shown in this document.]
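Description:
pDONR221_SLC5A2 is a Gateway entry clone built on the pDONR221 backbone. It carries a codon-optimized open reading frame for human SLC5A2, also known as SGLT2, the sodium/glucose cotransporter that takes part in glucose reabsorption in the kidney proximal tubule. The plasmid is propagated in E. coli from a high-copy ColE1/pUC-type origin and is selected with kanamycin through an aminoglycoside phosphotransferase (KanR) gene. The sequenced record is about 4.6 kb, which matches the stated backbone of roughly 2.55 kb plus an insert of about 2.0 kb.

The SLC5A2 coding sequence lies between attL1 and attL2 recombination sites. These sites allow directional transfer of the ORF, by an LR Clonase reaction, into any attR-containing destination vector. This is the stated purpose of the clone: subcloning into custom expression vectors. The catalogue lists the vector type as mammalian expression, but the feature table shows no eukaryotic promoter or polyadenylation signal, and no tags or reporters are annotated, so expression in mammalian cells would depend on the destination vector chosen. The only promoter annotated near the insert is a T7 promoter downstream of attL2 on the opposite strand. Upstream of attL1, the rrnB T1 and T2 terminators insulate the cassette from read-through transcription in bacteria. Short lacI and lacZα fragments are also annotated and are non-functional backbone remnants. M13 forward and reverse priming sites flank the cassette for sequence verification. The clone belongs to a consortium collection of solute carrier (SLC) transporter reagents assembled to support transporter research and drug discovery.
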