Addgene plasmid #132241: pDONR221_SLC5A2
Purpose: Gateway entry clone with codon-optimized ORF sequence for subcloning into custom expression vectors
Depositing lab: RESOLUTE Consortium & Giulio Superti-Furga. Depositing organization: CeMM Research Center for Molecular Medicine. Publication: The RESOLUTE consortium: unlocking SLC transporters for drug discovery. Superti-Furga G, Lackner D, Wiedmer T, Ingles-Prieto A, Barbosa B, Girardi E, Goldmann U, Gurtl B, Klavins K, Klimek C, Lindinger S, Lineiro-Retes E, Muller AC, Onstein S, Redinger G, Reil D, Sedlyarov V, Wolf G, Crawford M, Everley R, ... Steppan CM. Nat Rev Drug Discov. 2020 Jul;19(7):429-430. doi: 10.1038/d41573-020-00056-6. PubMed 32265506.
Backbone
  Vector backbone: pDONR221
  Backbone manufacturer: Thermo Fisher Scientific
  Backbone size w/o insert (bp): 2550
  Vector type: Mammalian Expression
Growth in bacteria
  Bacterial resistance: Kanamycin, 50 μg/mL
  Growth temperature: 37°C
  Growth strain: Stbl3
  Copy number: High Copy
Gene/Insert
  Gene/Insert name: SLC5A2 (alt name: SGLT2)
  Species: H. sapiens (human)
  Insert size (bp): 2016
  Entrez Gene: SLC5A2 (a.k.a. SGLT2)
  Cloning method: Gateway Cloning
  Sequencing primers: 5′ M13-fwd; 3′ M13-rev
Terms and licenses: Academic/Nonprofit Terms; Industry Terms
Depositor comments: For more information on the full Resolute plasmid collection, please see www.addgene.org/depositor-collections/re-solute/. Please provide your feedback on this plasmid to the RESOLUTE consortium by filling out their RESOLUTE repository feedback form: https://forms.office.com/Pages/ResponsePage.aspx?id=0e05yklzmkS7rjFGQL4N7z4feCLQvEJAmVcOCM_u885UN1JJRko0Ukg4TVQwNTZLOUxPQVJWT1NHUCQlQCN0PWcu
How to cite: pDONR221_SLC5A2 was a gift from RESOLUTE Consortium & Giulio Superti-Furga (Addgene plasmid # 132241 ; http://n2t.net/addgene:132241 ; RRID:Addgene_132241)
