>Addgene plasmid #132241 | pDONR221_SLC5A2 | depositor partial sequence | sequence record 253882 | Codon-optimized ORF of SLC5A2
ATGGAGGAGCACACCGAGGCAGGAAGCGCCCCTGAGATGGGCGCCCAGAAGGCCCTGATCGATAACCCAG
CCGACATCCTGGTCATCGCCGCCTACTTCCTGCTTGTTATAGGCGTGGGGCTCTGGTCTATGTGCAGAAC
CAATAGGGGCACAGTGGGCGGCTATTTTCTGGCCGGCAGATCCATGGTGTGGTGGCCAGTGGGAGCAAGC
CTGTTCGCCTCCAACATCGGATCTGGACACTTTGTGGGACTGGCAGGAACCGGAGCAGCATCCGGCCTGG
CCGTGGCCGGCTTCGAGTGGAATGCCCTGTTTGTGGTGCTGCTGCTGGGATGGCTGTTCGCACCAGTGTA
CCTGACCGCCGGCGTGATCACAATGCCCCAGTATCTGAGGAAGCGGTTCGGCGGCCGGAGAATCAGGCTG
TACCTGTCCGTGCTGTCTCTGTTCCTGTATATCTTTACAAAGATCAGCGTGGATATGTTCTCCGGCGCCG
TGTTTATCCAGCAGGCCCTGGGCTGGAACATCTACGCCAGCGTGATCGCCCTGCTGGGCATCACCATGAT
CTACACCGTGACAGGAGGACTGGCCGCCCTGATGTATACCGACACAGTGCAGACATTCGTGATCCTGGGC
GGCGCCTGCATCCTGATGGGCTATGCATTCCACGAAGTGGGAGGATACAGCGGACTGTTTGATAAGTATC
TGGGAGCAGCCACCAGCCTGACAGTGTCCGAGGACCCAGCAGTGGGCAATATCAGCTCCTTTTGTTACCG
GCCAAGACCCGATTCCTATCACCTGCTGAGGCACCCTGTGACCGGCGACCTGCCTTGGCCAGCCCTGCTG
CTGGGACTGACAATCGTGTCTGGCTGGTACTGGTGCAGCGATCAGGTCATCGTGCAGCGGTGTCTGGCCG
GCAAGAGCCTGACCCACATCAAGGCCGGCTGCATCCTGTGCGGCTACCTGAAGCTGACACCAATGTTCCT
GATGGTCATGCCCGGCATGATCTCTCGCATCCTGTATCCTGACGAGGTGGCATGCGTGGTGCCAGAGGTG
TGCAGGCGGGTGTGCGGAACCGAAGTGGGCTGTAGCAACATCGCCTACCCCAGACTGGTGGTGAAGCTGA
TGCCTAATGGCCTGAGGGGACTGATGCTGGCCGTGATGCTGGCCGCCCTGATGTCTAGCCTGGCCTCCAT
CTTCAACTCCTCTAGCACCCTGTTTACAATGGATATCTATACAAGGCTGAGGCCTAGGGCAGGCGACAGG
GAGCTGCTGCTGGTGGGCCGGCTGTGGGTGGTGTTCATCGTGGTGGTGTCCGTGGCCTGGCTGCCAGTGG
TGCAGGCAGCACAGGGAGGCCAGCTGTTTGATTACATCCAGGCCGTGTCCTCTTATCTGGCACCACCCGT
GAGCGCCGTGTTCGTGCTGGCCCTGTTTGTGCCAAGAGTGAATGAGCAGGGAGCATTCTGGGGACTGATC
GGAGGACTGCTGATGGGACTGGCAAGGCTGATCCCCGAGTTCTCTTTTGGCTCTGGAAGCTGCGTGCAGC
CTAGCGCCTGCCCAGCCTTCCTGTGCGGAGTGCACTACCTGTATTTTGCCATCGTGCTGTTCTTTTGCAG
CGGCCTGCTGACCCTGACAGTGTCCCTGTGCACCGCACCAATCCCTAGGAAGCACCTGCACCGGCTGGTG
TTCTCTCTGAGACACAGCAAGGAGGAGAGGGAGGACCTGGATGCAGACGAGCAGCAGGGAAGCTCCCTGC
CAGTGCAGAACGGATGTCCTGAGTCCGCCATGGAGATGAATGAGCCACAGGCACCAGCACCATCTCTGTT
CCGCCAGTGCCTGCTGTGGTTTTGTGGCATGTCCAGGGGAGGAGTGGGATCTCCACCACCTCTGACCCAG
GAGGAGGCAGCAGCAGCAGCACGGAGACTGGAGGATATCTCCGAGGACCCTTCTTGGGCCAGGGTGGTGA
ACCTGAATGCCCTGCTGATGATGGCCGTGGCCGTGTTCCTGTGGGGCTTTTACGCC
